>Addgene plasmid #80761 | pBABE-puro-mTurquoise2-Nuf2 | depositor full sequence | sequence record 161095 | pBABE-puro-mTurquoise2-Nuf2 sequence 7320 bps
TGCAGCCTGAATATGGGCCAAACAGGATATCTGTGGTAAGCAGTTCCTGCCCCGGCTCAGGGCCAAGAAC
AGATGGAACAGCTGAATATGGGCCAAACAGGATATCTGTGGTAAGCAGTTCCTGCCCCGGCTCAGGGCCA
AGAACAGATGGTCCCCAGATGCGGTCCAGCCCTCAGCAGTTTCTAGAGAACCATCAGATGTTTCCAGGGT
GCCCCAAGGACCTGAAATGACCCTGTGCCTTATTTGAACTAACCAATCAGTTCGCTTCTCGCTTCTGTTC
GCGCGCTTCTGCTCCCCGAGCTCAATAAAAGAGCCCACAACCCCTCACTCGGGGCGCCAGTCCTCCGATT
GACTGAGTCGCCCGGGTACCCGTGTATCCAATAAACCCTCTTGCAGTTGCATCCGACTTGTGGTCTCGCT
GTTCCTTGGGAGGGTCTCCTCTGAGTGATTGACTACCCGTCAGCGGGGGTCTTTCATTTGGGGGCTCGTC
CGGGATCGGGAGACCCCTGCCCAGGGACCACCGACCCACCACCGGGAGGTAAGCTGGCCAGCAACTTATC
TGTGTCTGTCCGATTGTCTAGTGTCTATGACTGATTTTATGCGCCTGCGTCGGTACTAGTTAGCTAACTA
GCTCTGTATCTGGCGGACCCGTGGTGGAACTGACGAGTTCTGAACACCCGGCCGCAACCCTGGGAGACGT
CCCAGGGACTTTGGGGGCCGTTTTTGTGGCCCGACCTGAGGAAGGGAGTCGATGTGGAATCCGACCCCGT
CAGGATATGTGGTTCTGGTAGGAGACGAGAACCTAAAACAGTTCCCGCCTCCGTCTGAATTTTTGCTTTC
GGTTTGGAACCGAAGCCGCGCGTCTTGTCTGCTGCAGCATCGTTCTGTGTTGTCTCTGTCTGACTGTGTT
TCTGTATTTGTCTGAAAATTAGGGCCAGACTGTTACCACTCCCTTAAGTTTGACCTTAGATCACTGGAAA
GATGTCGAGCGGCTCGCTCACAACCAGTCGGTAGATGTCAAGAAGAGACGTTGGGTTACCTTCTGCTCTG
CAGAATGGCCAACCTTTAACGTCGGATGGCCGCGAGACGGCACCTTTAACCGAGACCTCATCACCCAGGT
TAAGATCAAGGTCTTTTCACCTGGCCCGCATGGACACCCAGACCAGGTCCCCTACATCGTGACCTGGGAA
GCCTTGGCTTTTGACCCCCCTCCCTGGGTCAAGCCCTTTGTACACCCTAAGCCTCCGCCTCCTCTTCTTC
CATCCGCGCCGTCTCTCCCCCTTGAACCTCCTCTTTCGACCCCGCCTCAATCCTCCCTTTATCCAGCCCT
CACTCCTTCTCTAGGCGCCGGCCGTCGCCACCATGGTGAGCAAGGGCGAGGAGCTGTTCACCGGGGTGGT
GCCCATCCTGGTCGAGCTGGACGGCGACGTAAACGGCCACAAGTTCAGCGTGTCCGGCGAGGGCGAGGGC
GATGCCACCTACGGCAAGCTGACCCTGAAGTTCATCTGCACCACCGGCAAGCTGCCCGTGCCCTGGCCCA
CCCTCGTGACCACCCTGTCCTGGGGCGTGCAGTGCTTCGCCCGCTACCCCGACCACATGAAGCAGCACGA
CTTCTTCAAGTCCGCCATGCCCGAAGGCTACGTCCAGGAGCGCACCATCTTCTTCAAGGACGACGGCAAC
TACAAGACCCGCGCCGAGGTGAAGTTCGAGGGCGACACCCTGGTGAACCGCATCGAGCTGAAGGGCATCG
ACTTCAAGGAGGACGGCAACATCCTGGGGCACAAGCTGGAGTACAACTACTTTAGCGACAACGTCTATAT
CACCGCCGACAAGCAGAAGAACGGCATCAAGGCCAACTTCAAGATCCGCCACAACATCGAGGACGGCGGC
GTGCAGCTCGCCGACCACTACCAGCAGAACACCCCCATCGGCGACGGCCCCGTGCTGCTGCCCGACAACC
ACTACCTGAGCACCCAGTCCAAGCTGAGCAAAGACCCCAACGAGAAGCGCGATCACATGGTCCTGCTGGA
GTTCGTGACCGCCGCCGGGATCACTCTCGGCATGGACGAGCTGTACAAGTACTCAGATCTGATGGAAACT
TTGTCTTTCCCCAGATATAATGTAGCTGAGATTGTGATTCATATTCGCAATAAGATCTTAACAGGAGCTG
ATGGTAAAAACCTCACCAAGAATGATCTTTATCCAAATCCAAAGCCTGAAGTCTTGCACATGATCTACAT
GAGAGCCTTACAAATAGTCTATGGAATTCGACTGGAACATTTTTACATGATGCCAGTGAACTCTGAAGTC
ATGTATCCACATTTAATGGAAGGCTTCTTACCATTCAGCAATTTAGTTACTCATCTGGACTCATTTTTGC
CTATCTGCCGGGTGAATGACTTTGAGACTGCTGATATTCTATGTCCAAAAGCAAAACGGACAAGTCGGTT
TTTAAGTGGCATTATCAACTTTATTCACTTCAGAGAAGCATGCCGTGAAACGTATATGGAATTTCTTTGG
CAATATAAATCCTCTGCGGACAAAATGCAACAGTTAAACGCCGCACACCAGGAGGCATTAATGAAACTGG
AGAGACTTGATTCTGTTCCAGTTGAAGAGCAAGAAGAGTTCAAGCAGCTTTCAGATGGAATTCAGGAGCT
ACAACAATCACTAAATCAGGATTTTCATCAAAAAACGATAGTGCTGCAAGAGGGAAATTCCCAAAAGAAG
TCAAATATTTCAGAGAAAACCAAGCGTTTGAATGAACTAAAATTGTTGGTGGTTTCTTTGAAAGAAATAC
AAGAGAGTTTGAAAACAAAAATTGTGGATTCTCCAGAGAAGTTAAAGAATTATAAAGAAAAAATGAAAGA
TACGGTCCAGAAGCTTAAAAATGCCAGACAAGAAGTGGTGGAGAAATATGAAATCTATGGAGACTCAGTT
GACTGCCTGCCTTCATGTCAGTTGGAAGTGCAGTTATATCAAAAGAAAATACAGGACCTTTCAGATAATA
GGGAAAAATTAGCCAGTATCTTAAAGGAGAGCCTGAACTTGGAGGACCAAATTGAGAGTGATGAGTCAGA
ACTGAAGAAATTGAAGACTGAAGAAAATTCGTTCAAAAGACTGATGATTGTGAAGAAGGAAAAACTTGCC
ACAGCACAATTCAAAATAAATAAGAAGCATGAAGATGTTAAGCAATACAAACGCACAGTAATTGAGGATT
GCAATAAAGTTCAAGAAAAAAGAGGTGCTGTCTATGAACGAGTAACCACAATTAATCAAGAAATCCAAAA
AATTAAACTTGGAATTCAACAACTAAAAGATGCTGCTGAAAGGGAGAAACTGAAGTCCCAGGAAATATTT
CTAAACTTGAAAACTGCTTTGGAGAAATACCACGACGGTATTGAAAAGGCAGCAGAGGACTCCTATGCTA
AGATAGATGAGAAGACAGCTGAACTGAAGAGGAAGATGTTCAAAATGTCAACCGGATCCACCGGATCTAG
ATAACTGATCAGAATTCTGCAGTCGACGGTACCCGCCAGCACAGTGGTCGACCCTGTGGAATGTGTGTCA
GTTAGGGTGTGGAAAGTCCCCAGGCTCCCCAGCAGGCAGAAGTATGCAAAGCATGCATCTCAATTAGTCA
GCAACCAGGTGTGGAAAGTCCCCAGGCTCCCCAGCAGGCAGAAGTATGCAAAGCATGCATCTCAATTAGT
CAGCAACCATAGTCCCGCCCCTAACTCCGCCCATCCCGCCCCTAACTCCGCCCAGTTCCGCCCATTCTCC
GCCCCATGGCTGACTAATTTTTTTTATTTATGCAGAGGCCGAGGCCGCCTCGGCCTCTGAGCTATTCCAG
AAGTAGTGAGGAGGCTTTTTTGGAGGCCTAGGCTTTTGCAAAAAGCTTACCATGACCGAGTACAAGCCCA
CGGTGCGCCTCGCCACCCGCGACGACGTCCCCAGGGCCGTACGCACCCTCGCCGCCGCGTTCGCCGACTA
CCCCGCCACGCGCCACACCGTCGATCCGGACCGCCACATCGAGCGGGTCACCGAGCTGCAAGAACTCTTC
CTCACGCGCGTCGGGCTCGACATCGGCAAGGTGTGGGTCGCGGACGACGGCGCCGCGGTGGCGGTCTGGA
CCACGCCGGAGAGCGTCGAAGCGGGGGCGGTGTTCGCCGAGATCGGCCCGCGCATGGCCGAGTTGAGCGG
TTCCCGGCTGGCCGCGCAGCAACAGATGGAAGGCCTCCTGGCGCCGCACCGGCCCAAGGAGCCCGCGTGG
TTCCTGGCCACCGTCGGCGTCTCGCCCGACCACCAGGGCAAGGGTCTGGGCAGCGCCGTCGTGCTCCCCG
GAGTGGAGGCGGCCGAGCGCGCCGGGGTGCCCGCCTTCCTGGAGACCTCCGCGCCCCGCAACCTCCCCTT
CTACGAGCGGCTCGGCTTCACCGTCACCGCCGACGTCGAGGTGCCCGAAGGACCGCGCACCTGGTGCATG
ACCCGCAAGCCCGGTGCCTGACGCCCGCCCCACGACCCGCAGCGCCCGACCGAAAGGAGCGCACGACCCC
ATGCATCGATAAAATAAAAGATTTTATTTAGTCTCCAGAAAAAAGGGGGGAATGAAAGACCCCACCTGTA
GGTTTGGCAAGCTAGCTTAAGTAACGCCATTTTGCAAGGCATGGAAAAATACATAACTGAGAATAGAGAA
GTTCAGATCAAGGTCAGGAACAGATGGAACAGCTGAATATGGGCCAAACAGGATATCTGTGGTAAGCAGT
TCCTGCCCCGGCTCAGGGCCAAGAACAGATGGAACAGCTGAATATGGGCCAAACAGGATATCTGTGGTAA
GCAGTTCCTGCCCCGGCTCAGGGCCAAGAACAGATGGTCCCCAGATGCGGTCCAGCCCTCAGCAGTTTCT
AGAGAACCATCAGATGTTTCCAGGGTGCCCCAAGGACCTGAAATGACCCTGTGCCTTATTTGAACTAACC
AATCAGTTCGCTTCTCGCTTCTGTTCGCGCGCTTCTGCTCCCCGAGCTCAATAAAAGAGCCCACAACCCC
TCACTCGGGGCGCCAGTCCTCCGATTGACTGAGTCGCCCGGGTACCCGTGTATCCAATAAACCCTCTTGC
AGTTGCATCCGACTTGTGGTCTCGCTGTTCCTTGGGAGGGTCTCCTCTGAGTGATTGACTACCCGTCAGC
GGGGGTCTTTCATTTCCGACTTGTGGTCTCGCTGCCTTGGGAGGGTCTCCTCTGAGTGATTGACTACCCG
TCAGCGGGGGTCTTCACATGCAGCATGTATCAAAATTAATTTGGTTTTTTTTCTTAAGTATTTACATTAA
ATGGCCATAGTTGCATTAATGAATCGGCCAACGCGCGGGGAGAGGCGGTTTGCGTATTGGCGCTCTTCCG
CTTCCTCGCTCACTGACTCGCTGCGCTCGGTCGTTCGGCTGCGGCGAGCGGTATCAGCTCACTCAAAGGC
GGTAATACGGTTATCCACAGAATCAGGGGATAACGCAGGAAAGAACATGTGAGCAAAAGGCCAGCAAAAG
GCCAGGAACCGTAAAAAGGCCGCGTTGCTGGCGTTTTTCCATAGGCTCCGCCCCCCTGACGAGCATCACA
AAAATCGACGCTCAAGTCAGAGGTGGCGAAACCCGACAGGACTATAAAGATACCAGGCGTTTCCCCCTGG
AAGCTCCCTCGTGCGCTCTCCTGTTCCGACCCTGCCGCTTACCGGATACCTGTCCGCCTTTCTCCCTTCG
GGAAGCGTGGCGCTTTCTCATAGCTCACGCTGTAGGTATCTCAGTTCGGTGTAGGTCGTTCGCTCCAAGC
TGGGCTGTGTGCACGAACCCCCCGTTCAGCCCGACCGCTGCGCCTTATCCGGTAACTATCGTCTTGAGTC
CAACCCGGTAAGACACGACTTATCGCCACTGGCAGCAGCCACTGGTAACAGGATTAGCAGAGCGAGGTAT
GTAGGCGGTGCTACAGAGTTCTTGAAGTGGTGGCCTAACTACGGCTACACTAGAAGGACAGTATTTGGTA
TCTGCGCTCTGCTGAAGCCAGTTACCTTCGGAAAAAGAGTTGGTAGCTCTTGATCCGGCAAACAAACCAC
CGCTGGTAGCGGTGGTTTTTTTGTTTGCAAGCAGCAGATTACGCGCAGAAAAAAAGGATCTCAAGAAGAT
CCTTTGATCTTTTCTACGGGGTCTGACGCTCAGTGGAACGAAAACTCACGTTAAGGGATTTTGGTCATGA
GATTATCAAAAAGGATCTTCACCTAGATCCTTTTAAATTAAAAATGAAGTTTGCGGCCGCAAATCAATCT
AAAGTATATATGAGTAAACTTGGTCTGACAGTTACCAATGCTTAATCAGTGAGGCACCTATCTCAGCGAT
CTGTCTATTTCGTTCATCCATAGTTGCCTGACTCCCCGTCGTGTAGATAACTACGATACGGGAGGGCTTA
CCATCTGGCCCCAGTGCTGCAATGATACCGCGAGACCCACGCTCACCGGCTCCAGATTTATCAGCAATAA
ACCAGCCAGCCGGAAGGGCCGAGCGCAGAAGTGGTCCTGCAACTTTATCCGCCTCCATCCAGTCTATTAA
TTGTTGCCGGGAAGCTAGAGTAAGTAGTTCGCCAGTTAATAGTTTGCGCAACGTTGTTGCCATTGCTACA
GGCATCGTGGTGTCACGCTCGTCGTTTGGTATGGCTTCATTCAGCTCCGGTTCCCAACGATCAAGGCGAG
TTACATGATCCCCCATGTTGTGCAAAAAAGCGGTTAGCTCCTTCGGTCCTCCGATCGTTGTCAGAAGTAA
GTTGGCCGCAGTGTTATCACTCATGGTTATGGCAGCACTGCATAATTCTCTTACTGTCATGCCATCCGTA
AGATGCTTTTCTGTGACTGGTGAGTACTCAACCAAGTCATTCTGAGAATAGTGTATGCGGCGACCGAGTT
GCTCTTGCCCGGCGTCAACACGGGATAATACCGCGCCACATAGCAGAACTTTAAAAGTGCTCATCATTGG
AAAACGTTCTTCGGGGCGAAAACTCTCAAGGATCTTACCGCTGTTGAGATCCAGTTCGATGTAACCCACT
CGTGCACCCAACTGATCTTCAGCATCTTTTACTTTCACCAGCGTTTCTGGGTGAGCAAAAACAGGAAGGC
AAAATGCCGCAAAAAAGGGAATAAGGGCGACACGGAAATGTTGAATACTCATACTCTTCCTTTTTCAATA
TTATTGAAGCATTTATCAGGGTTATTGTCTCATGAGCGGATACATATTTGAATGTATTTAGAAAAATAAA
CAAATAGGGGTTCCGCGCACATTTCCCCGAAAAGTGCCAC
Features (pLannotate 1.2.2; 14 found; start..end, strand, type, name):
      7..476     +  LTR            LTR: long terminal repeat from Moloney murine leukemia virus
    600..874     +  misc_feature   MESV Ψ (fragment): packaging signal of murine embryonic stem cell virus
    933..1349    +  CDS            gag (truncated): truncated Moloney murine leukemia virus (MMLV) gag gene lacking the start codon
   1363..2079    +  CDS            mTurquoise2: mTurquoise2 is a basic (constitutively fluorescent) cyan fluorescent protein published in 2012, derived from Aequorea victoria. It is reported to be a rapidly-maturing monomer with very low acid sensitivity.
   2092..3483    +  CDS            NUF2: NUF2_HUMAN - Also known as CDCA1, NUF2R. Experimental evidence at protein level: Swiss-Prot protein existence level 1. Acts as a component of the essential kinetochore-associated NDC80 complex, which is required for chromosome segregation and spindle checkpoint activity (PubMed:12438418, PubMed:14654001, PubMed:15062103, PubMed:15235793, PubMed:15239953, PubMed:15548592, PubMed:17535814). Required for kinetochore integrity and the organization of stable microtubule binding sites in the outer plate of the kinetochore (PubMed:15548592). The NDC80 complex synergistically enhances the affinity of
   3512..3533    +  misc_feature   MCS (fragment): multiple cloning site
   3563..3892    +  promoter       SV40 promoter: SV40 enhancer and early promoter
   3902..4501    +  CDS            PuroR: puromycin N-acetyltransferase; pac from Streptomyces alboniger; confers resistance to puromycin
   4601..5194    +  LTR            LTR: long terminal repeat from Moloney murine leukemia virus
   5203..5249    +  LTR            5' LTR (truncated) (fragment): truncated long terminal repeat from Moloney murine sarcoma virus
   5332..5380    -  CDS            lacI (fragment): lac repressor; lacI; The lac repressor binds to the lac operator to inhibit transcription in E. coli. This inhibition can be relieved by adding lactose or isopropyl-β-D-thiogalactopyranoside (IPTG).
   5566..6154    -  rep_origin     ori: high-copy-number ColE1/pMB1/pBR322/pUC origin of replication
   6332..7192    -  CDS            AmpR: β-lactamase; bla; confers resistance to ampicillin, carbenicillin, and related antibiotics
   7193..7297    -  promoter       AmpR promoter: bla
