[The description below was written by a language model from this plasmid's Addgene catalogue record and pLannotate feature annotations shown in this document.]
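Description:
pBABE-puro-mTurquoise2-Nuf2 is a Moloney murine leukemia virus-based retroviral vector for mammalian expression, built on the unmodified pBABE-puro backbone and totalling about 7.3 kb. In bacteria it is maintained through a high-copy ColE1/pUC-type origin and selected with ampicillin via the β-lactamase gene and its own promoter. The proviral portion is bounded by two MMLV long terminal repeats. Downstream of the 5′ LTR are a packaging signal and a truncated gag segment lacking its start codon. Together these allow the transcribed genomic RNA to be packaged efficiently into virions when the viral proteins are supplied in trans by packaging cells.

The payload, assembled by Gibson cloning, is human NUF2 (also known as CDCA1) fused at its N-terminus to mTurquoise2, a monomeric, rapidly maturing cyan fluorescent protein derived from Aequorea victoria. The two annotated coding regions are separated by a gap of about a dozen bases, consistent with a short linker. No dedicated internal promoter is annotated upstream of the fusion, so it is presumably transcribed from the 5′ LTR, as is usual for pBABE vectors. Downstream, an SV40 enhancer/early promoter drives puromycin N-acetyltransferase, allowing selection of stably transduced cells with puromycin.

NUF2 is a component of the kinetochore-associated NDC80 complex, which is needed for chromosome segregation, spindle checkpoint activity and stable microtubule binding at the outer kinetochore. The construct's stated purpose is to express Nuf2 labelled at its N-terminus with mTurquoise2. The associated work concerned measuring NDC80 binding in tension-dependent kinetochore–microtubule attachments, so its use is fluorescence-based study of kinetochores in stably expressing cells.
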