Addgene plasmid #80761: pBABE-puro-mTurquoise2-Nuf2
Purpose: Express Nuf2 N-terminally labeled with mTurquoise2
Depositing lab: Daniel Needleman. Depositing organization: Harvard University. Publication: Measuring NDC80 binding reveals the molecular basis of tension-dependent kinetochore-microtubule attachments. Yoo TY, Choi JM, Conway W, Yu CH, Pappu RV, Needleman DJ. Elife. 2018 Jul 25;7. pii: 36392. doi: 10.7554/eLife.36392. 36392 PubMed 30044223.
Backbone
  Vector backbone: pBABE-puro
  Backbone size w/o insert (bp): 5168
  Total vector size (bp): 7319
  Modifications to backbone: None
  Vector type: Mammalian Expression, Retroviral
  Selectable markers: Puromycin
Growth in bacteria
  Bacterial resistance: Ampicillin, 100 μg/mL
  Growth temperature: 37°C
  Growth strain: NEB Stable
  Copy number: High Copy
Gene/Insert
  Gene/Insert name: Nuf2
  Species: H. sapiens (human)
  Insert size (bp): 1413
  GenBank ID: NM_145697.2
  Entrez Gene: NUF2 (a.k.a. CDCA1, CT106, NUF2R)
  Tag / fusion protein: mTurquoise2 (N terminal on insert)
  Cloning method: Gibson Cloning
  Sequencing primers: 5′ CAT GGT CCT GCT GGA GTT CGT G; 3′ ACCCTAACTGACACACATTCC
Terms and licenses: Academic/Nonprofit Terms; Industry Terms: Not Available to Industry
How to cite: pBABE-puro-mTurquoise2-Nuf2 was a gift from Daniel Needleman (Addgene plasmid # 80761 ; http://n2t.net/addgene:80761 ; RRID:Addgene_80761)
