>Addgene plasmid #80761 | pBABE-puro-mTurquoise2-Nuf2 | addgene partial sequence | sequence record 161092 | EGFP-C 5'-CATGGTCCTGCTGGAGTTCGTG-3'
GACGAGCTGTACAAGTACTCAGATCTGATGGAAACTTTGTCTTTCCCCAGATATAATGTAGCTGAGATTG
TGATTCATATTCGCAATAAGATCTTAACAGGAGCTGATGGTAAAAACCTCACCAAGAATGATCTTTATCC
AAATCCAAAGCCTGAAGTCTTGCACATGATCTACATGAGAGCCTTACAAATAGTCTATGGAATTCGACTG
GAACATTTTTACATGATGCCAGTGAACTCTGAAGTCATGTATCCACATTTAATGGAAGGCTTCTTACCAT
TCAGCAATTTAGTTACTCATCTGGACTCATTTTTGCCTATCTGCCGGGTGAATGACTTTGAGACTGCTGA
TATTCTATGTCCAAAAGCAAAACGGACAAGTCGGTTTTTAAGTGGCATTATCAACTTTATTCACTTCAGA
GAAGCATGCCGTGAAACGTATATGGAATTTCTTTGGCAATATAAATCCTCTGCGGACAAAATGCAACAGT
TAAACGCCGCACACCAGGAGGCATTAATGAAACTGGAGAGACTTGATTCTGTTCCAGTTGAAGAGCAAGA
AGAGTTCAAGCAGCTTTCAGATGGAATTCAGGAGCTACAACAATCACTAAATCAGGATTTTCATCAAAAA
ACGATAGTGCTGCAAGAGGGAAATTCCCAAAAGAAGTCAAATATTTCAGAGAAAACCAAGCGTTTGAATG
AACTAAAATTGTTGGTGGTTTCTTTGAAAGAAATACAAGAGAGTTTGAA
