>Addgene plasmid #80761 | pBABE-puro-mTurquoise2-Nuf2 | addgene partial sequence | sequence record 161094 | SV40pro-F 5'-TATTTATGCAGAGGCCGAGG-3'
TCAGAAGTAGTGAGGAGGCTTTTTTGGAGGCCTAGGCTTTTGCAAAAAGCTTACCATGACCGAGTACAAG
CCCACGGTGCGCCTCGCCACCCGCGACGACGTCCCCAGGGCCGTACGCACCCTCGCCGCCGCGTTCGCCG
ACTACCCCGCCACGCGCCACACCGTCGATCCGGACCGCCACATCGAGCGGGTCACCGAGCTGCAAGAACT
CTTCCTCACGCGCGTCGGGCTCGACATCGGCAAGGTGTGGGTCGCGGACGACGGCGCCGCGGTGGCGGTC
TGGACCACGCCGGAGAGCGTCGAAGCGGGGGCGGTGTTCGCCGAGATCGGCCCGCGCATGGCCGAGTTGA
GCGGTTCCCGGCTGGCCGCGCAGCAACAGATGGAAGGCCTCCTGGCGCCGCACCGGCCCAAGGAGCCCGC
GTGGTTCCTGGCCACCGTCGGCGTCTCGCCCGACCACCAGGGCAAGGGTCTGGGCAGCGCCGTCGTGCTC
CCCGGAGTGGAGGCGGCCGAGCGCGCCGGGGTGCCCGCCTTCCTGGAGACCTCCGCGCCCCGCAACCTCC
CCTTCTACGAGCGGCTCGGCTTCACCGTCACCGCCGACGTCGAGGTGCCCGAAGGACCGCGCACCTGGTG
CATGACCCGCAAGCCCGGTGCCTGACGCCCGCCCCACGACCCGCAGCGCCCGACCGAAAGGAGCGCACGA
CCCCATGCATCGATAAAATAAAAGATTTTATTTAGTCTCCAGAA
